>Addgene plasmid #133227 | pOPS0262 | addgene full sequence | sequence record 276540 | Addgene NGS Result
TGCCGAATTCGGATCCGGAGCTCGACACGACATTGTCGTCACCTTTGTCGGGTCCGCGACAAGCTTTTTG
TTCCTCGATCCCGTATGTTTTCGCCTAAATATCTGAAACAGCAGCAAATTATTTTTCGTTAGCTCAATCG
GCCCACTTGGCACGAGTCTTGAAATTTATTGCGAGGCGGCGGAGCTGCCGGCCGCATCCGTGCGGCATAA
CCACGGTTGTGAACAAATGAAGGAAGGCCAAATGAAGTTCCCAAAAAACTTCATGTTTGGATATTCTTGG
TCTGGTTTCCAGTTTGAGATGGGACTGCCAGGAAGTGAAGTGGAAAGCGACTGGTGGGTGTGGGTTCACG
ACAAGGAGAACATAGCATCAGGTCTAGTAAGTGGAGATCTACCAGAGAACGGCCCAGCATATTGGCACCT
CTATAAGCAAGATCATGACATTGCAGAAAAGCTAGGAATGGATTGTATTAGAGGTGGCATTGAGTGGGCA
AGAATTTTTCCAAAGCCAACATTTGACGTTAAAGTTGATGTGGAAAAGGATGAAGAAGGCAACATAATTT
CCGTAGACGTTCCAGAGAGTACAATAAAAGAGCTAGAGAAAATTGCCAACATGGAGGCCCTTGAACATTA
TCGCAAGATTTACTCAGACTGGAAGGAGAGGGGCAAAACCTTCATATTAAACCTCTACCACTGGCCTCTT
CCATTATGGATTCATGACCCAATTGCAGTAAGGAAACTTGGCCCGGATAGGGCTCCTGCAGGATGGTTAG
ATGAGAAAACAGTGGTAGAGTTTGTGAAGTTTGCCGCCTTCGTTGCTTATCACCTTGATGACCTCGTTGA
CATGTGGAGCACAATGAACGAACCAAACGTAGTCTACAATCAAGGTTACATTAATCTACGTTCAGGATTT
CCACCAGGATATCTAAGCTTTGAAGCAGCAGAAAAGGCAAAATTCAACTTAATTCAGGCTCACATCGGAG
CATATGATGCCATAAAAGAGTATTCAGAAAAATCCGTGGGAGTGATATACGCCTTTGCTTGGCACGATCC
TCTAGCGGAGGAGTATAAGGATGAAGTAGAGGAAATCAGAAAGAAAGACTATGAGTTTGTAACAATTCTA
CACTCAAAAGGAAAGCTAGACTGGATCGGCGTAAACTACTACTCCAGGCTGGTATATGGAGCCAAAGATG
GACACCTAGTTCCTTTACCTGGATATGGATTTATGAGTGAGAGAGGAGGATTTGCAAAGTCAGGCAGACC
TGCTAGTGACTTTGGATGGGAAATGTACCCAGAGGGCCTTGAGAACCTTCTTAAGTATTTAAACAATGCC
TACGAGCTACCAATGATAATTACAGAGAACGGTATGGCCGATGCAGCAGATAGATACAGGCCACACTATC
TCGTAAGCCATCTAAAGGCAGTTTACAATGCTATGAAAGAAGGTGCTGATGTTAGAGGGTATCTCCACTG
GTCACTAACAGACAACTACGAATGGGCCCAAGGGTTCAGGATGAGATTTGGATTGGTTTACGTGGATTTC
GAGACAAAGAAGAGATATTTAAGGCCAAGCGCCCTGGTATTCAGAGAAATAGCCACTCAAAAAGAAATTC
CAGAAGAATTAGCTCACCTCGCAGACCTCAAATTTGTTACAAGAAAGTAGGCTTCCCAGGCATCAAATAA
AACGAAAGGCTCAGTCGAAAGACTGGGCCTTTCGTTTTATCTGTTGTTTGTCGGTGAACGCTCTCCTGAG
TAGGACAAATCCGCCGGGAGCGGATTTGAACGTTGCGAAGCAACGGCCCGGAGGGTGGCGGGCAGGACGC
CCGCCATAAACTGCCAGGGAATTCCGCTCTTGGACTCCTGTTGATAGATCCAGTAATGACCTCAGAACTC
CATCTGGATTTGTTCAGAACGCTCGGTTGCCGCCGGGCGTTTTTTATTGGTGAGAATCCAGGCAATTGTG
TCTCAAAATCTCTGATGTTACATTGCACAAGATAAAAATATATCATCATGAACAATAAAACTGTCTGCTT
ACATAAACAGTAATACAAGGGGTGTTATGAGCCATATTCAGCGTGAAACGAGCTGTAGCCGTCCGCGTCT
GAACAGCAACATGGATGCGGATCTGTATGGCTATAAATGGGCGCGTGATAACGTGGGTCAGAGCGGCGCG
ACCATTTATCGTCTGTATGGCAAACCGGATGCGCCGGAACTGTTTCTGAAACATGGCAAAGGCAGCGTGG
CGAACGATGTGACCGATGAAATGGTGCGTCTGAACTGGCTGACCGAATTTATGCCGCTGCCGACCATTAA
ACATTTTATTCGCACCCCGGATGATGCGTGGCTGCTGACCACCGCGATTCCGGGCAAAACCGCGTTTCAG
GTGCTGGAAGAATATCCGGATAGCGGCGAAAACATTGTGGATGCGCTGGCCGTGTTTCTGCGTCGTCTGC
ATAGCATTCCGGTGTGCAACTGCCCGTTTAACAGCGATCGTGTGTTTCGTCTGGCCCAGGCGCAGAGCCG
TATGAACAACGGCCTGGTGGATGCGAGCGATTTTGATGATGAACGTAACGGCTGGCCGGTGGAACAGGTG
TGGAAAGAAATGCATAAACTGCTGCCGTTTAGCCCGGATAGCGTGGTGACCCACGGCGATTTTAGCCTGG
ATAACCTGATTTTCGATGAAGGCAAACTGATTGGCTGCATTGATGTGGGCCGTGTGGGCATTGCGGATCG
TTATCAGGATCTGGCCATTCTGTGGAACTGCCTGGGCGAATTTAGCCCGAGCCTGCAAAAACGTCTGTTT
CAGAAATATGGCATTGATAATCCGGATATGAACAAACTGCAATTTCATCTGATGCTGGATGAATTTTTCT
AATAATTAATTGAACTACTTTTCCGCTGCATAACCCTGCTTCGGGGTCATTATAGCGATTTTTTCGGTAT
ATCCATCCTTTTTCGCACGATATACAGGATTTTGCCAAAGGGTTCGTGTAGACTTTCCTTGGTGTATCCA
ACGGCGTCAGCCGGGCAGGATAGGTGAAGTAGGCCCACCCGCGAGCGGGTGTTCCTTCTTCACTGTCCCT
TATTCGCACCTGGCGGTGCTCAACGGGAATCCTGCTCTGCGAGGCTGGCCGTAGGCCGGCCGCGATGCAG
GTGGCTGCTGAACCCCCAGCCGGAACTGACCCCACAAGGCCCTAGCGTTTGCAATGCACCAGGTCATCAT
TGACCCAGGCGTGTTCCACCAGGCCGCTGCCTCGCAACTCTTCGCAGGCTTCGCCGACCTGCTCGCGCCA
CTTCTTCACGCGGGTGGAATCCGATCCGCACATGAGGCGGAAGGTTTCCAGCTTGAGCGGGTACGGCTCC
CGGTGCGAGCTGAAATAGTCGAACATCCGTCGGGCCGTCGGCGACAGCTTGCGGTACTTCTCCCATATGA
ATTTCGTGTAGTGGTCGCCAGCAAACAGCACGACGATTTCCTCGTCGATCAGGACCTGGCAACGGGACGT
TTTCTTGCCACGGTCCAGGACGCGGAAGCGGTGCAGCAGCGACACCGATTCCAGGTGCCCAACGCGGTCG
GACGTGAAGCCCATCGCCGTCGCCTGTAGGCGCGACAGGCATTCCTCGGCCTTCGTGTAATACCGGCCAT
TGATCGACCAGCCCAGGTCCTGGCAAAGCTCGTAGAACGTGAAGGTGATCGGCTCGCCGATAGGGGTGCG
CTTCGCGTACTCCAACACCTGCTGCCACACCAGTTCGTCATCGTCGGCCCGCAGCTCGACGCCGGTGTAG
GTGATCTTCACGTCCTTGTTGACGTGGAAAATGACCTTGTTTTGCAGCGCCTCGCGCGGGATTTTCTTGT
TGCGCGTGGTGAACAGGGCAGAGCGGGCCGTGTCGTTTGGCATCGCTCGCATCGTGTCCGGCCACGGCGC
AATATCGAACAAGGAAAGCTGCATTTCCTTGATCTGCTGCTTCGTGTGTTTCAGCAACGCGGCCTGCTTG
GCTTCGCTGACCTGTTTTGCCAGGTCCTCGCCGGCGGTTTTTCGCTTCTTGGTCGTCATAGTTCCTCGCG
TGTCGATGGTCATCGACTTCGCCAAACCTGCCGCCTCCTGTTCGAGCCGACGCGAACGCTCCACGGCGGC
CGATGGCGCGGGCAGGGCAGGGGGAGCCAGTTGCACGCTGTCGCGCTCGATCTTGGCCGTAGCTTGCTGG
ACTATCGAGCCGACGGACTGGAAGGTTTCGCGGGGCGCACGCATGACGGTGCGGCTTGCGATGGTTTCGG
CATCCTCGGCGGAAAACCCCGCGTCGATCAGTTCTTGCCTGTATGCCTTCCGGTCAAACGTCCGATTCAT
TCACCCTCCTTGCGGGATTGCCCCGGAATTAATTCCCCGGATCGATCCGTCGATCTTGATCCCCTGCGCC
ATCAGATCCTTGGCGGCAAGAAAGCCATCCAGTTTACTTTGCAGGGCTTCCCAACCTTACCAGAGGGCGC
CCCAGCTGGCAATTCCGGTTCGCTTGCTGTCCATAAAACCGCCCAGTCTAGCTATCGCCATGTAAGCCCA
CTGCAAGCTACCTGCTTTCTCTTTGCGCTTGCGTTTTCCCTTGTCCAGATAGCCCAGTAGCTGACATTCA
TCCGGGGTCAGCACCGTTTCTGCGGACTGGCTTTCTACGTGGCTGCCATTTTTGGGGTGAGGCCGTTCGC
GGCCGAGGGGCGCAGCCCCTGGGGGGATGGGAGGCCCGCGTTAGCGGGCCGGGAGGGTTCGAGAAGGGGG
GGCACCCCCCTTCGGCGTGCGCGGTCACGCGCACAGGGCGCAGCCCTGGTTAAAAACAAGGTTTATAAAT
ATTGGTTTAAAAGCAGGTTAAAAGACAGGTTAGCGGTGGCCGAAAAACGGGCGGAAACCCTTGCAAATGC
TGGATTTTCTGCCTGTGGACAGCCCCTCAAATGTCAATAGGTGCGCCCCTCATCTGTCAGCACTCTGCCC
CTCAAGTGTCAAGGATCGCGCCCCTCATCTGTCAGTAGTCGCGCCCCTCAAGTGTCAATACCGCAGGGCA
CTTATCCCCAGGCTTGTCCACATCATCTGTGGGAAACTCGCGTAAAATCAGGCGTTTTCGCCGATTTGCG
AGGCTGGCCAGCTCCACGTCGCCGGCCGAAATCGAGCCTGCCCCTCATCTGTCAACGCCGCGCCGGGTGA
GTCGGCCCCTCAAGTGTCAACGTCCGCCCCTCATCTGTCAGTGAGGGCCAAGTTTTCCGCGAGGTATCCA
CAACGCCGGCGGCCCTACATGGCTCTGCTGTAGTGAGTGGGTTGCGCTCCGGCAGCGGTCCTGATCCCCC
GCAGAAAAAAAGGATCTCAAGAAGATCCTTTGATCTTTTCTACATTACTGCATGAGCTTGTGGAAGTGTG
CTGAGCATAAATGATTCTCCTAGCTGTTCTTTGGGTAAGTACGCCATCAGGACGTTGTGAGTGGCGCGAT
TTTTAGCGGCTGAAATCAGCCCTTGAGCCTGTCGGCAAGTCGCGTCATGAGGTCCATGCGCTCATGCAGG
ATCGCCACGACCAACGCGGGTTCGCCCGCACGCGGCAGGCAAAAAACGTAGTGGTGTTCGCAGCGGGCCA
TCCGCAGCGCGGGAAAGAGTTCGCTCATGTCCTTAAACGGGCCTTCGCCGGCGGCAAGCCTGGCTATGCC
CTGTTCCAGCTTAGCGATATAGCGGCGCACCTGCGCCGCGCCCCACTCCCGGCGCGTGTAGCGGATGATG
CCGCGTAGATCGGCTTCGGCCTCAGCCGTGAGGATGTAGGCCGTCAAGCGCGATCCCCGCTGAGTTCTTC
ATCAAGAATTTCGCCGACGCTCTTGGTGGACACCTTGCCGGCAAGCCCATCGTTGATGCGGTTCCCCAGC
ATGGTTTTCAGTTCCTGCCATGCCTGATCGGCATCAGCGTCACCGGGGAACAGACGTTCGAGGGCGTATT
GCTTAATGGTCTTGCCCTGCAAGGCGGCCAGGGCTTTCAGGCTCTGGTGCTGCTGGTCCGTCATGTCGAT
TGTCAGGCGGCTCATTGGATAACCTCCATAAAATACACGTAACCACATTAGCACATATGTGGGCGTGAGG
CTACAGCGCGAGGCGCATTAAGGTCGGGAAAATGCGCTAGGCGCATTTAAATTGCGTATTGCTGTAATGC
GCCATGCCGGCTAGACTAGGCCCAAATGGGTATACCCAATTTGACCAAGGGGGACGCGATGAGGGCGGCC
AAGCACTACCGACAACTTCTATCCATCGACTTCAACATCGAGGCGCTGGCCTTCGTGCCTGGACCCGACG
GCACACGCGGCCGGCGCATCCACGTCCTGGGGCGCGAGGTCCGCGACCGGCCCGGCCTGGTCGAGTACCT
TTCGCCGGCGTTCGGCTCGCGGGTGGCGCTGGACGGCTACTGCAAGGCCAATTTCGATGCAGTGCTGCAC
CTGGCGTACCCCGATCATCAGCAATGGGGCCACGCATGAAGCGCCGAAGCTACGCCATGCTGCGCGCCGC
TGCCGCGCTGGCCGTCCTGGTCGTTGCCTCGCCGGCATGGGCCGAGCTGCGCGGCGAGGTCGTGCGCATC
ATCGACGGCGACACCATCGACGTGCTGGTAGACAAGCAGCCGGTGCGCGTGCGCCTGGTGGACATTGACG
CGCCGGAAAAGCGGCAAGCCTTCGGCGAACGTGCGCGCCAGGCGCTGGCCGGCATGGTGTTCCGCCGGCA
CGTCCTGGTCGACGAGAAGGACACCGACCGTTACGGCCGCACGCTGGGCACCGTCTGGGTCAACATGGAG
CTGGCCAGCCGGCCGCCGCAGCCGCGCAACGTCAACGCCGCGATGGTTCACCAGGGCATGGCGTGGGCCT
ATCGCTTCCACGGCCGCGCGGCCGACCCTGAAATGCTGCGGCTCGAACAGGAGGCGCGAGGCAAGCGCGT
CGGCCTCTGGTCCGATCCGCACGCCGTCGAGCCGTGGAAATGGCGACGCGAGAGCAACAACCGGAGGGAC
GAAGGTTGAAGGTCGCCCGCATCTACCTGCGCGCCAGTACGGACGAGCAGAATCTTGAACGCCAGGAGAG
CCTTGTAGCGGCCACGCGGGCCGCCGGGTACTACGTCGCCGGCATCTACCGCGAGAAGGCGTCCGGCGCA
CGCGCCGACCGGCCCGAGCTGCTGCGCATGATCGCGGACCTGCAACCTGGTGAAGTCGTCGTTGCGGAGA
AGATCGACCGCATCAGCCGCTTGCCGTTGGCCGAGGCCGAGCGCCTGGTTGCGTCGATCCGGGCCAAAGG
GGCCAAGCTGGCCGTGCCTGGCGTGGTGGACCTGTCGGAGCTGGCCGCCGAGGCGAACGGAGTGGCGAAA
ATCGTTCTGGAATCCGTCCAGGACATGCTTTTGAAGCTCGCCTTGCAGATGGCCCGCGACGACTACGAGG
ATCGGCGCGAGCGTCAACGTCAGGGTGTCCAGTTGGCGAAGGCCGCCGGCCGCTACACCGGCCGCAAACG
TGACGCCGGCATGCACGACCGCATCATCACGCTTCGCTCCGGCGGATCGAGCATTGCCAAGACGGCCAAG
CTGGTCGGATGCAGCCCGAGCCAGGTCAAACGAGTGTGGGCGGCCTGGAACGCGCAGCAGCAAAAATAAA
GCCGGGCAGTGCCCGGCTTTTCTCACCTTTTCGCGTCCCGCAGGGCCGCTGCGAGCGCCCTACCTAGATC
CTCGCTTTCCCCCTCGGTGTAGTCCGGCCAGGGCACGAAGGGCGCGGATGCGAACCTGTTGAGCAGGTCA
GATCTAGGGCGGCGGATTTGTCCTACTCAGGAGAGCGTTCACCGACAAACAACAGATAAAACGAAAGGCC
CAGTCTTTCGACTGAGCCTTTCGTTTTATTTGATGCC
Features (pLannotate 1.2.2; 14 found; start..end, strand, type, name):
    242..1630    +  CDS            bgaS (fragment): BGAL_SULAC - Experimental evidence at protein level: Swiss-Prot protein existence level 1. From Sulfolobus acidocaldarius (strain ATCC 33909 / DSM 639 / JCM 8929 / NBRC 15157 / NCIMB 11770).
   1674..1760    +  terminator     rrnB T1 terminator: Escherichia coli rrnB; transcription terminator T1 from the E. coli rrnB gene
   1853..1947    +  terminator     lambda t0 terminator: transcription terminator from phage lambda
   2057..2869    +  CDS            aphA1: KKA1_ECOLX - Also known as nptI. Protein inferred from homology: Swiss-Prot protein existence level 3. Resistance to kanamycin and structurally-related aminoglycosides, including amikacin. From Escherichia coli.
   3023..3131    +  oriT           oriT: incP origin of transfer
   3192..4340    -  CDS            trfA: trans-acting replication protein that binds to and activates oriV
   4392..4673    -  CDS            tnpA (fragment): TN5P_ECOLX - Also known as tnp. Experimental evidence at protein level: Swiss-Prot protein existence level 1. Mediates transposition of transposon Tn5 by a 'cut and paste' mechanism. First, the monomeric transposase binds the 19 bp inverted DNA repeats flanking the transposon. Then, dimerization of the DNA- bound transposase creates a synaptic DNA complex. After nicking of the first DNA strand, excision of the transposon proceeds through a series of intermediates. The transposase then mediates the insertion of the transposon at a new site by strand transfer. The activity of the wild- type tran
   4733..5264    -  rep_origin     oriV: incP origin of replication
   5320..5355    -  rep_origin     CloDF13 ori (fragment): Plasmids containing the CloDF13 (CDF) origin of replication can be propagated in E. coli cells that contain additional plasmids with compatible origins.
   5479..5787    -  CDS            parE: PARE_ECOLX - Experimental evidence at protein level: Swiss-Prot protein existence level 1. Toxin component of a type II toxin-antitoxin (TA) system involved in plasmid partition. Acts by inhibiting DNA gyrase, converting supercoiled plasmid DNA into a singly cleaved linear form in an ATP-dependent fashion. To do so it probably interacts with one of the gyrase subunits. Gyrase inhibition is prevented by antitoxin ParD, and is reversed in vitro by incubation with ParD. In cells that have lost the plasmid filamentation and growth inhibition occur; this is suppressed when ParD is supplied in trans
   5787..6035    -  CDS            parD: PARD_ECOLX - Experimental evidence at protein level: Swiss-Prot protein existence level 1. Antitoxin component of a type II toxin-antitoxin (TA) system involved in plasmid partition. Inhibits the anti-DNA gyrase activity of toxin ParE; reverses and restores gyrase catalytic activity in vitro. The parDE operon alone is capable of stabilizing an RK2-derived minireplicon under defined growth conditions in several different Gram- negative bacteria. It does so by the post-segregational killing (PSK) of plasmid-free cells, also referred to as a plasmid addiction system. Binds its own promoter, autor
   6164..7006    +  CDS            parB: PARB4_ECOLX - Protein predicted: Swiss-Prot protein existence level 4. Involved in plasmid partition. From Escherichia coli.
   6970..7626    +  CDS            parA: PARA4_ECOLX - Protein inferred from homology: Swiss-Prot protein existence level 3. Involved in plasmid partition. From Escherichia coli.
   7786..7872    -  terminator     rrnB T1 terminator: Escherichia coli rrnB; transcription terminator T1 from the E. coli rrnB gene
