[The description below was written by a language model from this plasmid's Addgene catalogue record and pLannotate feature annotations shown in this document.]
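Description:
pOPS0262 is a low-copy, broad-host-range bacterial reporter plasmid built on the pOGG026 backbone for use in Rhizobium leguminosarum. The 7,877 nt sequence carries an RK2/IncP-type replication system, with oriV and the trans-acting replication initiator gene trfA. An incP oriT allows the plasmid to be mobilised by conjugation from E. coli into rhizobia. Selection is by kanamycin, through the aphA1 (nptI) aminoglycoside phosphotransferase gene. The backbone also carries the RK2 par region. It comprises the parD/parE antitoxin–toxin pair, which kills or arrests cells that lose the plasmid, and genes annotated as parA and parB, which are involved in plasmid partition. These stability functions are what make the plasmid suited to its stated purpose: experiments in environments where no antibiotic selection can be applied. Short annotated fragments of a Tn5 transposase gene and a CloDF13 origin appear to be backbone remnants rather than functional parts.

The payload was assembled from three Golden Gate-domesticated modules: the PsNifH promoter, the celB reporter gene and the T-pharma terminator. The annotation tool did not label the promoter. It matched the reporter coding region, by homology, to a fragment of an archaeal beta-galactosidase (bgaS from Sulfolobus), which is consistent with celB encoding a glycosidase-type enzymatic marker. Downstream lie the rrnB T1 and lambda t0 terminators, and a second rrnB T1 terminator sits just upstream of the cassette, insulating it from read-through transcription. nifH promoters drive nitrogenase gene expression, so the reporter would be expected to be expressed under nitrogen-fixing conditions. The associated publication concerns measuring rhizobial competitiveness and N2 fixation in legume nodules.
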