Addgene plasmid #133227: pOPS0262
Purpose: Reporter plasmid for R. leguminosarum suitable for experiments in environments where there is no antibiotic selection present.
Depositing lab: Philip Poole. Depositing organization: University of Oxford. Publication: Optimizing Rhizobium-legume symbioses by simultaneous measurement of rhizobial competitiveness and N2 fixation in nodules. Mendoza-Suarez MA, Geddes BA, Sanchez-Canizares C, Ramirez-Gonzalez RH, Kirchhelle C, Jorrin B, Poole PS. Proc Natl Acad Sci U S A. 2020 May 5;117(18):9822-9831. doi: 10.1073/pnas.1921225117. Epub 2020 Apr 21. PubMed 32317381.
Backbone
  Vector backbone: pOGG026 (Addgene ID 113992)
  Vector type: Bacterial Expression
Growth in bacteria
  Bacterial resistance: Kanamycin, 50 μg/mL
  Growth temperature: 37°C
  Growth strain: DH5alpha
  Copy number: Low Copy
Gene/Insert
  Gene/Insert name: constructed with PsNifH (pOGG043), celB (pOGG050) and T-pharma (pOGG003)
  Species: Synthetic
  Mutation: Domesticated for Golden Gate cloning
  Cloning method: Unknown
Terms and licenses: Academic/Nonprofit Terms; Industry Terms: Not Available to Industry
Depositor comments: PsNifH-celB-T- into pOGG026.
How to cite: pOPS0262 was a gift from Philip Poole (Addgene plasmid # 133227 ; http://n2t.net/addgene:133227 ; RRID:Addgene_133227)
